Addgene plasmid #145103: pJT140_GalL_cCDA1-VRERBE3
Purpose: Expressing base editor cCDA1-VRERBE3 in yeast cells
Depositing lab: Ralph Bock. Depositing organization: Max Planck Institute of Molecular Plant Physiology. Publication: Expanding the genome-targeting scope and the site selectivity of high-precision base editors. Tan J, Zhang F, Karcher D, Bock R. Nat Commun. 2020 Jan 31;11(1):629. doi: 10.1038/s41467-020-14465-z. PubMed 32005820.
Backbone
  Vector backbone: p415
  Backbone manufacturer: p415-GalL-Cas9-CYC1t (Plasmid #43804)
  Backbone size w/o insert (bp): 6670
  Total vector size (bp): 12068
  Vector type: Yeast Expression, CRISPR
  Selectable markers: LEU2
Growth in bacteria
  Bacterial resistance: Ampicillin, 100 μg/mL
  Growth temperature: 37°C
  Growth strain: DH5alpha
  Copy number: High Copy
Gene/Insert
  Gene/Insert name: cCDA1-VRERBE3 (alt name: nVRERCas9-XTEN-pmCDA1-UGI-NLS)
  Species: Bacillus phage PBS2, Petromyzon marinus, Streptococcus pyogenes
  Insert size (bp): 5073
  Mutation: spCas9(D10A/D1135V/G1218R/R1335E/T1337R)
  Promoter: GalL
  Cloning method: Gibson Cloning
  Sequencing primers: 5′ T3 promoter; 3′ T7 promoter
Resource information
  A portion of this plasmid was derived from a plasmid made by: Based on the plasmid pRS315e_pGal-nCas9(D10A)-PmCDA1(Akihiko Kondo, Addgene plasmid # 79617)
Terms and licenses: Academic/Nonprofit Terms; Industry Terms: Not Available to Industry
How to cite: pJT140_GalL_cCDA1-VRERBE3 was a gift from Ralph Bock (Addgene plasmid # 145103 ; http://n2t.net/addgene:145103 ; RRID:Addgene_145103)
