[The description below was written by a language model from this plasmid's Addgene catalogue record and pLannotate feature annotations shown in this document.]
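Description:
pJT140_GalL_cCDA1-VRERBE3 is a yeast expression and CRISPR plasmid built on the p415 backbone (derived from p415-GalL-Cas9-CYC1t) for producing a cytidine base editor in yeast cells. It is an E. coli–yeast shuttle vector. In bacteria it replicates from a high-copy ColE1/pUC-type origin and is selected with ampicillin through the β-lactamase gene. In yeast a CEN/ARS element gives stable, centromeric low-copy maintenance, and the LEU2 gene under its own promoter provides leucine prototrophy selection. An f1 origin and remnants of the lacZα/lac promoter region, flanked by T3 and T7 promoters, are carried over from the parent cloning vector. The catalogue lists a total size of 12,068 bp, while the sequenced record annotated here is 12,061 nt.

The payload is a single fusion open reading frame of about 5.1 kb, described as nVRERCas9-XTEN-pmCDA1-UGI-NLS. It consists of a Streptococcus pyogenes Cas9 carrying D10A, which converts it to a nickase, plus D1135V/G1218R/R1335E/T1337R, the VRER substitutions that alter PAM recognition. This is followed C-terminally by the sea lamprey cytidine deaminase PmCDA1 and then the uracil glycosylase inhibitor UGI from Bacillus phage PBS2. UGI blocks excision of the deaminated base and so favours C-to-T outcomes. The XTEN linker and NLS named in the record are not separately annotated in the feature table. Expression is driven by the galactose-inducible GalL promoter, annotated as GAL1/GAL10 promoter sequence, and terminated by the ADH1 terminator. No guide RNA cassette is annotated, so the guide is presumably supplied separately. Part of the construct derives from an earlier nCas9(D10A)-PmCDA1 yeast plasmid. It was made for work on widening the targeting scope and site selectivity of base editors.
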