Features (pLannotate 1.2.2; 27 found; start..end, strand, type, name):
      1..442     +  promoter       GAL1 promoter: S. cerevisiae GAL1; inducible promoter, regulated by Gal4
    452..4555    +  CDS            Cas9: Cas9 (Csn1) endonuclease from the Streptococcus pyogenes Type II CRISPR/Cas system generates RNA-guided double strand breaks in DNA
   4604..5228    +  CDS            PmCDA1 (fragment): cytidine deaminase from the sea lamprey Petromyzon marinus (Rogozin et al., 2007)
   5246..5494    +  CDS            UGI: UNGI_BPPB2 - Experimental evidence at protein level: Swiss-Prot protein existence level 1. This protein binds specifically and reversibly to the host uracil-DNA glycosylase, preventing removal of uracil residues from PBS2 DNA by the host uracil-excision repair system. From Bacillus phage PBS2 (Bacteriophage PBS2).
   5561..5748    +  terminator     ADH1 terminator: S. cerevisiae ADH1; transcription terminator for the S. cerevisiae alcohol dehydrogenase 1 (ADH1) gene
   5785..5830    -  terminator     T7 terminator: transcription terminator for bacteriophage T7 RNA polymerase
   5867..5885    -  promoter       T7 promoter: promoter for bacteriophage T7 RNA polymerase
   5888..6045    +  CDS            lacZα (fragment): LacZα fragment of β-galactosidase; lacZ fragment
   6049..6477    +  rep_origin     f1 ori (sequence partly withheld): f1 bacteriophage origin of replication; arrow indicates direction of (+) strand synthesis
   6505..6557    -  misc_feature   bom (fragment): basis of mobility region from pBR322
   6588..6665    +  CDS            YO192_YEAST (fragment): Experimental evidence at protein level: Swiss-Prot protein existence level 1. From Saccharomyces cerevisiae (strain ATCC 204508 / S288c) (Baker's yeast).
   6805..7212    +  promoter       LEU2 promoter: S. cerevisiae LEU2
   7213..8304    +  CDS            LEU2: LEU3_YEAST - Experimental evidence at protein level: Swiss-Prot protein existence level 1. Catalyzes the oxidation of 3-carboxy-2-hydroxy-4- methylpentanoate (3-isopropylmalate) to 3-carboxy-4-methyl-2- oxopentanoate. The product decarboxylates to 4-methyl-2 oxopentanoate. From Saccharomyces cerevisiae (strain ATCC 204508 / S288c) (Baker's yeast).
   8669..8785    -  CDS            NFS1 (fragment): NFS1_YEAST - Also known as SPL1 From Saccharomyces cerevisiae (strain ATCC 204508 / S288c) (Baker's yeast).
   8784..8834    -  misc_feature   bom (fragment): basis of mobility region from pBR322
   8936..8971    -  CDS            rop (fragment): Rop protein, which maintains plasmids at low copy number; rop
   9040..9543    -  misc_feature   CEN/ARS: S. cerevisiae CEN6 centromere fused to an autonomously replicating sequence
   9580..9684    +  promoter       AmpR promoter: bla
   9685..10545   +  CDS            AmpR: β-lactamase; bla; confers resistance to ampicillin, carbenicillin, and related antibiotics
  10716..11304   +  rep_origin     ori: high-copy-number ColE1/pMB1/pBR322/pUC origin of replication
  11487..11579   +  CDS            lacI (fragment): lac repressor; lacI; The lac repressor binds to the lac operator to inhibit transcription in E. coli. This inhibition can be relieved by adding lactose or isopropyl-β-D-thiogalactopyranoside (IPTG).
  11592..11613   +  protein_bind   CAP binding site: CAP binding activates transcription in the presence of cAMP. E. coli catabolite activator protein
  11628..11658   +  promoter       lac promoter: promoter for the E. coli lac operon
  11662..11684   +  protein_bind   lac operator (fragment): The lac repressor binds to the lac operator to inhibit transcription in E. coli. This inhibition can be relieved by adding lactose or isopropyl-β-D-thiogalactopyranoside (IPTG). lac repressor encoded by lacI
  11727..11745   +  promoter       T3 promoter: promoter for bacteriophage T3 RNA polymerase
  11825..11922   +  promoter       GAL10 promoter (fragment): S. cerevisiae GAL10; inducible promoter, regulated by Gal4
  11917..12061   +  promoter       GAL10 promoter (fragment): S. cerevisiae GAL10; inducible promoter, regulated by Gal4
>Addgene plasmid #145103 | pJT140_GalL_cCDA1-VRERBE3 | addgene full sequence | sequence record 311693 | Addgene NGS Result
CGGATTAGAAGCCGCCGAGCGGGTGACAGCCCTCCGAAGGAAGACTCTCCTCCGTGCGTCCTCGTCTTCA
CCGGTCGCGTTCCTGAAACGCAGATGTGCCTCGCGCCGCACTGCTCCGAACAATAAAGATTCTACAATAC
TAGCTTTTATGGTTATGAAGAGGAAAAATTGGCAGTAACCTGGCCCCACAAACCTTCAAATGAACGAATC
AAATTAACAACCATAGGATGATAATGCGATTAGTTTTTTAGCCTTATTTCTGGGGTAATTAATCAGCGAA
GCGATGATTTTTGATCTATTAACAGATATATAAATGCAAAAACTGCATAACCACTTTAACTAATACTTTC
AACATTTTCGGTTTGTATTACTTCTTATTCAAATGTAATAAAAGTATCAACAAAAAATTGTTAATATACC
TCTATACTTTAACGTCAAGGAGAAAAAACCCATGGACAAGAAGTACTCCATTGGGCTCGCTATCGGCACA
AACAGCGTCGGTTGGGCCGTCATTACGGACGAGTACAAGGTGCCGAGCAAAAAATTCAAAGTTCTGGGCA
ATACCGATCGCCACAGCATAAAGAAGAACCTCATTGGCGCCCTCCTGTTCGACTCCGGGGAGACGGCCGA
AGCCACGCGGCTCAAAAGAACAGCACGGCGCAGATATACCCGCAGAAAGAATCGGATCTGCTACCTGCAG
GAGATCTTTAGTAATGAGATGGCTAAGGTGGATGACTCTTTCTTCCATAGGCTGGAGGAGTCCTTTTTGG
TGGAGGAGGATAAAAAGCACGAGCGCCACCCAATCTTTGGCAATATCGTGGACGAGGTGGCGTACCATGA
AAAGTACCCAACCATATATCATCTGAGGAAGAAGCTTGTAGACAGTACTGATAAGGCTGACTTGCGGTTG
ATCTATCTCGCGCTGGCGCATATGATCAAATTTCGGGGACACTTCCTCATCGAGGGGGACCTGAACCCAG
ACAACAGCGATGTCGACAAACTCTTTATCCAACTGGTTCAGACTTACAATCAGCTTTTCGAAGAGAACCC
GATCAACGCATCCGGAGTTGACGCCAAAGCAATCCTGAGCGCTAGGCTGTCCAAATCCCGGCGGCTCGAA
AACCTCATCGCACAGCTCCCTGGGGAGAAGAAGAACGGCCTGTTTGGTAATCTTATCGCCCTGTCACTCG
GGCTGACCCCCAACTTTAAATCTAACTTCGACCTGGCCGAAGATGCCAAGCTTCAACTGAGCAAAGACAC
CTACGATGATGATCTCGACAATCTGCTGGCCCAGATCGGCGACCAGTACGCAGACCTTTTTTTGGCGGCA
AAGAACCTGTCAGACGCCATTCTGCTGAGTGATATTCTGCGAGTGAACACGGAGATCACCAAAGCTCCGC
TGAGCGCTAGTATGATCAAGCGCTATGATGAGCACCACCAAGACTTGACTTTGCTGAAGGCCCTTGTCAG
ACAGCAACTGCCTGAGAAGTACAAGGAAATTTTCTTCGATCAGTCTAAAAATGGCTACGCCGGATACATT
GACGGCGGAGCAAGCCAGGAGGAATTTTACAAATTTATTAAGCCCATCTTGGAAAAAATGGACGGCACCG
AGGAGCTGCTGGTAAAGCTTAACAGAGAAGATCTGTTGCGCAAACAGCGCACTTTCGACAATGGAAGCAT
CCCCCACCAGATTCACCTGGGCGAACTGCACGCTATCCTCAGGCGGCAAGAGGATTTCTACCCCTTTTTG
AAAGATAACAGGGAAAAGATTGAGAAAATCCTCACATTTCGGATACCCTACTATGTAGGCCCCCTCGCCC
GGGGAAATTCCAGATTCGCGTGGATGACTCGCAAATCAGAAGAGACCATCACTCCCTGGAACTTCGAGGA
AGTCGTGGATAAGGGGGCCTCTGCCCAGTCCTTCATCGAAAGGATGACTAACTTTGATAAAAATCTGCCT
AACGAAAAGGTGCTTCCTAAACACTCTCTGCTGTACGAGTACTTCACAGTTTATAACGAGCTCACCAAGG
TCAAATACGTCACAGAAGGGATGAGAAAGCCAGCATTCCTGTCTGGAGAGCAGAAGAAAGCTATCGTGGA
CCTCCTCTTCAAGACGAACCGGAAAGTTACCGTGAAACAGCTCAAAGAAGACTATTTCAAAAAGATTGAA
TGTTTCGACTCTGTTGAAATCAGCGGAGTGGAGGATCGCTTCAACGCATCCCTGGGAACGTATCACGATC
TCCTGAAAATCATTAAAGACAAGGACTTCCTGGACAATGAGGAGAACGAGGACATTCTTGAGGACATTGT
CCTCACCCTTACGTTGTTTGAAGATAGGGAGATGATTGAAGAACGCTTGAAAACTTACGCTCATCTCTTC
GACGACAAAGTCATGAAACAGCTCAAGAGGCGCCGATATACAGGATGGGGGCGGCTGTCAAGAAAACTGA
TCAATGGGATCCGAGACAAGCAGAGTGGAAAGACAATCCTGGATTTTCTTAAGTCCGATGGATTTGCCAA
CCGGAACTTCATGCAGTTGATCCATGATGACTCTCTCACCTTTAAGGAGGACATCCAGAAAGCACAAGTT
TCTGGCCAGGGGGACAGTCTTCACGAGCACATCGCTAATCTTGCAGGTAGCCCAGCTATCAAAAAGGGAA
TACTGCAGACCGTTAAGGTCGTGGATGAACTCGTCAAAGTAATGGGAAGGCATAAGCCCGAGAATATCGT
TATCGAGATGGCCCGAGAGAACCAAACTACCCAGAAGGGACAGAAGAACAGTAGGGAAAGGATGAAGAGG
ATTGAAGAGGGTATAAAAGAACTGGGGTCCCAAATCCTTAAGGAACACCCAGTTGAAAACACCCAGCTTC
AGAATGAGAAGCTCTACCTGTACTACCTGCAGAACGGCAGGGACATGTACGTGGATCAGGAACTGGACAT
CAATCGGCTCTCCGACTACGACGTGGATCATATCGTGCCCCAGTCTTTTCTCAAAGATGATTCTATTGAT
AATAAAGTGTTGACAAGATCCGATAAAAATAGAGGGAAGAGTGATAACGTCCCCTCAGAAGAAGTTGTCA
AGAAAATGAAAAATTATTGGCGGCAGCTGCTGAACGCCAAACTGATCACACAACGGAAGTTCGATAATCT
GACTAAGGCTGAACGAGGTGGCCTGTCTGAGTTGGATAAAGCCGGCTTCATCAAAAGGCAGCTTGTTGAG
ACACGCCAGATCACCAAGCACGTGGCCCAAATTCTCGATTCACGCATGAACACCAAGTACGATGAAAATG
ACAAACTGATTCGAGAGGTGAAAGTTATTACTCTGAAGTCTAAGCTGGTCTCAGATTTCAGAAAGGACTT
TCAGTTTTATAAGGTGAGAGAGATCAACAATTACCACCATGCGCATGATGCCTACCTGAATGCAGTGGTA
GGCACTGCACTTATCAAAAAATATCCCAAGCTTGAATCTGAATTTGTTTACGGAGACTATAAAGTGTACG
ATGTTAGGAAAATGATCGCAAAGTCTGAGCAGGAAATAGGCAAGGCCACCGCTAAGTACTTCTTTTACAG
CAATATTATGAATTTTTTCAAGACCGAGATTACACTGGCCAATGGAGAGATTCGGAAGCGACCACTTATC
GAAACAAACGGAGAAACAGGAGAAATCGTGTGGGACAAGGGTAGGGATTTCGCGACAGTCCGGAAGGTCC
TGTCCATGCCGCAGGTGAACATCGTTAAAAAGACCGAAGTACAGACCGGAGGCTTCTCCAAGGAAAGTAT
CCTCCCGAAAAGGAACAGCGACAAGCTGATCGCACGCAAAAAAGATTGGGACCCCAAGAAATACGGCGGA
TTCGTTTCTCCTACAGTCGCTTACAGTGTACTGGTTGTGGCCAAAGTGGAGAAAGGGAAGTCTAAAAAAC
TCAAAAGCGTCAAGGAACTGCTGGGCATCACAATCATGGAGCGATCAAGCTTCGAAAAAAACCCCATCGA
CTTTCTCGAGGCGAAAGGATATAAAGAGGTCAAAAAAGACCTCATCATTAAGCTTCCCAAGTACTCTCTC
TTTGAGCTTGAAAACGGCCGGAAACGAATGCTCGCTAGTGCGCGCGAGCTGCAGAAAGGTAACGAGCTGG
CACTGCCCTCTAAATACGTTAATTTCTTGTATCTGGCCAGCCACTATGAAAAGCTCAAAGGGTCTCCCGA
AGATAATGAGCAGAAGCAGCTGTTCGTGGAACAACACAAACACTACCTTGATGAGATCATCGAGCAAATA
AGCGAATTCTCCAAAAGAGTGATCCTCGCCGACGCTAACCTCGATAAGGTGCTTTCTGCTTACAATAAGC
ACAGGGATAAGCCCATCAGGGAGCAGGCAGAAAACATTATCCACTTGTTTACTCTGACCAACTTGGGCGC
GCCTGCAGCCTTCAAGTACTTCGACACCACCATAGACAGAAAGGAATACAGATCTACAAAGGAGGTCCTG
GACGCCACACTGATTCATCAGTCAATTACGGGGCTCTATGAAACAAGAATCGACCTCTCTCAGCTCGGTG
GAGACTCTGGTTCTGAAACTCCAGGTACTTCTGAATCTGCTACTCCAGAATCTATGACCGACGCTGAGTA
CGTGAGAATCCATGAGAAGTTGGACATCTACACGTTTAAGAAACAGTTTTTCAACAACAAAAAATCCGTG
TCGCATAGATGCTACGTTCTCTTTGAATTAAAACGACGGGGTGAACGTAGAGCGTGTTTTTGGGGCTATG
CTGTGAATAAACCACAGAGCGGGACAGAACGTGGCATTCACGCCGAAATCTTTAGCATTAGAAAAGTCGA
AGAATACCTGCGCGACAACCCCGGACAATTCACGATAAATTGGTACTCATCCTGGAGTCCTTGTGCAGAT
TGCGCTGAAAAGATCTTAGAATGGTATAACCAGGAGCTGCGGGGGAACGGCCACACTTTGAAAATCTGGG
CTTGCAAACTCTATTACGAGAAAAATGCGAGGAATCAAATTGGGCTGTGGAACCTCAGAGATAACGGGGT
TGGGTTGAATGTAATGGTAAGTGAACACTACCAATGTTGCAGGAAAATATTCATCCAATCGTCGCACAAT
CAATTGAATGAGAATAGATGGCTTGAGAAGACTTTGAAGCGAGCTGAAAAACGACGGAGCGAGTTGTCCA
TTATGATTCAGGTAAAAATACTCCACACCACTAAGAGTCCTGCTGTTTCTAGATCTGGTGGTTCAACTAA
TTTATCTGATATTATTGAAAAAGAAACAGGTAAACAATTAGTTATTCAAGAATCAATTTTAATGTTGCCA
GAAGAAGTTGAAGAAGTTATTGGTAATAAACCAGAATCTGATATTTTAGTTCATACTGCTTATGATGAAT
CTACTGATGAAAATGTTATGTTATTGACTTCAGATGCTCCAGAATATAAACCATGGGCTTTAGTTATTCA
AGATTCTAATGGTGAAAATAAAATTAAAATGTTGTCTGGTGGTTCACCCAAGAAGAAGAGGAAGGTGTGA
TCTAGAGGCTCCGGATAAGGATCCTAATAAGCGAATTTCTTATGATTTATGATTTTTATTATTAAATAAG
TTATAAAAAAAATAAGTGTATACAAATTTTAAAGTGACTCTTAGGTTTTAAAACGAAAATTCTTATTCTT
GAGTAACTCTTTCCTGTAGGTCAGGTTGCTTTCTCAGGTATAGCATGAGGTCGCTCTTATTGACCACACC
TCTACCGGCATGCCGAGCAAATGCCTGCAAATCGCTCCCGGGCAAAAAACCCCCTCAAGACCCGTTTAGA
GGCCCCAAGGGGTTATGCTATGCATACCAAGCTTCCGCGGTGGAGCTCCAATTCGCCCTATAGTGAGTCG
TATTACAATTCACTGGCCGTCGTTTTACAACGTCGTGACTGGGAAAACCCTGGCGTTACCCAACTTAATC
GCCTTGCAGCACATCCCCCTTTCGCCAGCTGGCGTAATAGCGAAGAGGCCCGCACCGATCGCCCTTCCCA
ACAGTTGCGCAGCCTGAATGGCGAATGG
[124 nt withheld, positions 6049-6172]
C
[91 nt withheld, positions 6174-6264]
A
[49 nt withheld, positions 6266-6314]
CCTTTGACGTTGGAGTCCACGTTCTTT
[37 nt withheld, positions 6342-6378]
ACCCTATCTCGGTCTATTCTTTTGATTTATAAGGGATTTTGCCGATTTCGGCCTATTGGTTAAAAAATGA
GCTGATTTAACAAAAATTTAACGCGAATTTTAACAAAATATTAACGCTTACAATTTCCTGATGCGGTATT
TTCTCCTTACGCATCTGTGCGGTATTTCACACCGCATATCGACCGGTCGAGGAGAACTTCTAGTATATCT
ACATACCTAATATTATTGCCTTATTAAAAATGGAATCCCAACAATTACATCAAAATCCACATTCTCTTCA
AAATCAATTGTCCTGTACTTCCTTGTTCATGTGTGTTCAAAAACGTTATATTTATAGGATAATTATACTC
TATTTCTCAACAAGTAATTGGTTGTTTGGCCGAGCGGTCTAAGGCGCCTGATTCAAGAAATATCTTGACC
GCAGTTAACTGTGGGAATACTCAGGTATCGTAAGATGCAAGAGTTCGAATCTCTTAGCAACCATTATTTT
TTTCCTCAACATAACGAGAACACACAGGGGCGCTATCGCACAGAATCAAATTCGATGACTGGAAATTTTT
TGTTAATTTCAGAGGTCGCCTGACGCATATACCTTTTTCAACTGAAAAATTGGGAGAAAAAGGAAAGGTG
AGAGCGCCGGAACCGGCTTTTCATATAGAATAGAGAAGCGTTCATGACTAAATGCTTGCATCACAATACT
TGAAGTTGACAATATTATTTAAGGACCTATTGTTTTTTCCAATAGGTGGTTAGCAATCGTCTTACTTTCT
AACTTTTCTTACCTTTTACATTTCAGCAATATATATATATATATTTCAAGGATATACCATTCTAATGTCT
GCCCCTAAGAAGATCGTCGTTTTGCCAGGTGACCACGTTGGTCAAGAAATCACAGCCGAAGCCATTAAGG
TTCTTAAAGCTATTTCTGATGTTCGTTCCAATGTCAAGTTCGATTTCGAAAATCATTTAATTGGTGGTGC
TGCTATCGATGCTACAGGTGTTCCACTTCCAGATGAGGCGCTGGAAGCCTCCAAGAAGGCTGATGCCGTT
TTGTTAGGTGCTGTGGGTGGTCCTAAATGGGGTACCGGTAGTGTTAGACCTGAACAAGGTTTACTAAAAA
TCCGTAAAGAACTTCAATTGTACGCCAACTTAAGACCATGTAACTTTGCATCCGACTCTCTTTTAGACTT
ATCTCCAATCAAGCCACAATTTGCTAAAGGTACTGACTTCGTTGTTGTCAGAGAATTAGTGGGAGGTATT
TACTTTGGTAAGAGAAAGGAAGACGATGGTGATGGTGTCGCTTGGGATAGTGAACAATACACCGTTCCAG
AAGTGCAAAGAATCACAAGAATGGCCGCTTTCATGGCCCTACAACATGAGCCACCATTGCCTATTTGGTC
CTTGGATAAAGCTAATGTTTTGGCCTCTTCAAGATTATGGAGAAAAACTGTGGAGGAAACCATCAAGAAC
GAGTTCCCTACATTGAAGGTTCAACATCAATTGATTGATTCTGCCGCCATGATCCTAGTTAAGAACCCAA
CCCACCTAAATGGTATTATAATCACCAGCAACATGTTTGGTGATATCATCTCCGATGAAGCCTCCGTTAT
CCCAGGTTCCTTGGGTTTGTTGCCATCTGCGTCCTTGGCCTCTTTGCCAGACAAGAACACCGCATTTGGT
TTGTACGAACCATGCCACGGTTCTGCTCCAGATTTGCCAAAGAATAAGGTCAACCCTATCGCCACTATCT
TGTCTGCTGCAATGATGTTGAAATTGTCATTGAACTTGCCTGAAGAAGGTAAGGCCATTGAAGATGCAGT
TAAAAAGGTTTTGGATGCAGGTATCAGAACTGGTGATTTAGGTGGTTCCAACAGTACCACCGAAGTCGGT
GATGCTGTCGCCGAAGAAGTTAAGAAAATCCTTGCTTAAAAAGATTCTCTTTTTTTATGATATTTGTACA
TAAACTTTATAAATGAAATTCATAATAGAAACGACACGAAATTACAAAATGGAATATGTTCATAGGGTAG
ACGAAACTATATACGCAATCTACATACATTTATCAAGAAGGAGAAAAAGGAGGATGTAAAGGAATACAGG
TAAGCAAATTGATACTAATGGCTCAACGTGATAAGGAAAAAGAATTGCACTTTAACATTAATATTGACAA
GGAGGAGGGCACCACACAAAAAGTTAGGTGTAACAGAAAATCATGAAACTATGATTCCTAATTTATATAT
TGGAGGATTTTCTCTAAAAAAAAAAAAATACAACAAATAAAAAACACTCAATGACCTGACCATTTGATGG
AGTTTAAGTCAATACCTTCTTGAACCATTTCCCATAATGGTGAAAGTTCCCTCAAGAATTTTACTCTGTC
AGAAACGGCCTTAACGACGTAGTCGATATGGTGCACTCTCAGTACAATCTGCTCTGATGCCGCATAGTTA
AGCCAGCCCCGACACCCGCCAACACCCGCTGACGCGCCCTGACGGGCTTGTCTGCTCCCGGCATCCGCTT
ACAGACAAGCTGTGACCGTCTCCGGGAGCTGCATGTGTCAGAGGTTTTCACCGTCATCACCGAAACGCGC
GAGACGAAAGGGCCTCGTGATACGCCTATTTTTATAGGTTAATGTCATGATAATAATGGTTTCTTAGGAC
GGATCGCTTGCCTGTAACTTACACGCGCCTCGTATCTTTTAATGATGGAATAATTTGGGAATTTACTCTG
TGTTTATTTATTTTTATGTTTTGTATTTGGATTTTAGAAAGTAAATAAAGAAGGTAGAAGAGTTACGGAA
TGAAGAAAAAAAAATAAACAAAGGTTTAAAAAATTTCAACAAAAAGCGTACTTTACATATATATTTATTA
GACAAGAAAAGCAGATTAAATAGATATACATTCGATTAACGATAAGTAAAATGTAAAATCACAGGATTTT
CGTGTGTGGTCTTCTACACAGACAAGATGAAACAATTCGGCATTAATACCTGAGAGCAGGAAGAGCAAGA
TAAAAGGTAGTATTTGTTGGCGATCCCCCTAGAGTCTTTTACATCTTCGGAAAACAAAAACTATTTTTTC
TTTAATTTTTTTTTTTACTTTCTATTTTTAATTTATATATTTATATTAAAAAATTTAAATTATAATTATT
TTTATAGCACGTGATGAAAAGGACCCAGGTGGCACTTTTCGGGGAAATGTGCGCGGAACCCCTATTTGTT
TATTTTTCTAAATACATTCAAATATGTATCCGCTCATGAGACAATAACCCTGATAAATGCTTCAATAATA
TTGAAAAAGGAAGAGTATGAGTATTCAACATTTCCGTGTCGCCCTTATTCCCTTTTTTGCGGCATTTTGC
CTTCCTGTTTTTGCTCACCCAGAAACGCTGGTGAAAGTAAAAGATGCTGAAGATCAGTTGGGTGCACGAG
TGGGTTACATCGAACTGGATCTCAACAGCGGTAAGATCCTTGAGAGTTTTCGCCCCGAAGAACGTTTTCC
AATGATGAGCACTTTTAAAGTTCTGCTATGTGGCGCGGTATTATCCCGTATTGACGCCGGGCAAGAGCAA
CTCGGTCGCCGCATACACTATTCTCAGAATGACTTGGTTGAGTACTCACCAGTCACAGAAAAGCATCTTA
CGGATGGCATGACAGTAAGAGAATTATGCAGTGCTGCCATAACCATGAGTGATAACACTGCGGCCAACTT
ACTTCTGACAACGATCGGAGGACCGAAGGAGCTAACCGCTTTTTTGCACAACATGGGGGATCATGTAACT
CGCCTTGATCGTTGGGAACCGGAGCTGAATGAAGCCATACCAAACGACGAGCGTGACACCACGATGCCTG
TAGCAATGGCAACAACGTTGCGCAAACTATTAACTGGCGAACTACTTACTCTAGCTTCCCGGCAACAATT
AATAGACTGGATGGAGGCGGATAAAGTTGCAGGACCACTTCTGCGCTCGGCCCTTCCGGCTGGCTGGTTT
ATTGCTGATAAATCTGGAGCCGGTGAGCGTGGGTCTCGCGGTATCATTGCAGCACTGGGGCCAGATGGTA
AGCCCTCCCGTATCGTAGTTATCTACACGACGGGGAGTCAGGCAACTATGGATGAACGAAATAGACAGAT
CGCTGAGATAGGTGCCTCACTGATTAAGCATTGGTAACTGTCAGACCAAGTTTACTCATATATACTTTAG
ATTGATTTAAAACTTCATTTTTAATTTAAAAGGATCTAGGTGAAGATCCTTTTTGATAATCTCATGACCA
AAATCCCTTAACGTGAGTTTTCGTTCCACTGAGCGTCAGACCCCGTAGAAAAGATCAAAGGATCTTCTTG
AGATCCTTTTTTTCTGCGCGTAATCTGCTGCTTGCAAACAAAAAAACCACCGCTACCAGCGGTGGTTTGT
TTGCCGGATCAAGAGCTACCAACTCTTTTTCCGAAGGTAACTGGCTTCAGCAGAGCGCAGATACCAAATA
CTGTTCTTCTAGTGTAGCCGTAGTTAGGCCACCACTTCAAGAACTCTGTAGCACCGCCTACATACCTCGC
TCTGCTAATCCTGTTACCAGTGGCTGCTGCCAGTGGCGATAAGTCGTGTCTTACCGGGTTGGACTCAAGA
CGATAGTTACCGGATAAGGCGCAGCGGTCGGGCTGAACGGGGGGTTCGTGCACACAGCCCAGCTTGGAGC
GAACGACCTACACCGAACTGAGATACCTACAGCGTGAGCTATGAGAAAGCGCCACGCTTCCCGAAGGGAG
AAAGGCGGACAGGTATCCGGTAAGCGGCAGGGTCGGAACAGGAGAGCGCACGAGGGAGCTTCCAGGGGGA
AACGCCTGGTATCTTTATAGTCCTGTCGGGTTTCGCCACCTCTGACTTGAGCGTCGATTTTTGTGATGCT
CGTCAGGGGGGCGGAGCCTATGGAAAAACGCCAGCAACGCGGCCTTTTTACGGTTCCTGGCCTTTTGCTG
GCCTTTTGCTCACATGTTCTTTCCTGCGTTATCCCCTGATTCTGTGGATAACCGTATTACCGCCTTTGAG
TGAGCTGATACCGCTCGCCGCAGCCGAACGACCGAGCGCAGCGAGTCAGTGAGCGAGGAAGCGGAAGAGC
GCCCAATACGCAAACCGCCTCTTCCCGCGCGTTGGCCGATTCATTAATGCAGCTGGCACGACAGGTTTCC
CGACTGGAAAGCGGGCAGTGAGCGCAACGCAATTAATGTGAGTTAGCTCACTCATTAGGCACCCCAGGCT
TTACACTTTATGCTTCCGGCTCGTATGTTGTGTGGAATTGTGAGCGGATAACAATTTCACACAGGAAACA
GCTATGACCATGATTACGCCAAGCTCGAAATTAACCCTCACTAAAGGGAACAAAAGCTGGTACCGGGCCC
GAATTCTCTCCTTCTCTTAGGTGGCAGAGCAGGTGGAGGGTCGACCATACTAGTTTCAAAAATTCTTACT
TTTTTTTTGGATGGACGCAAAGAAGTTTAATAATCATATTACATGGCATTACCACCATATACATATCCAT
ATACATATCCATATACATATCCATATACATATCCATATTTAATCTTACTTATATGTTGTGGAAATGTAAA
GAGCCCCATTATCTTAGCCTAAAAAAACCTTCTCTTTGGAACTTTCAGTAATACGCTTAACTGCTCATTG
CTATATTGAAGTA
